>Addgene plasmid #117111 | pCVL-UCOE-SFFV-TLR-MCV1 | depositor full sequence | sequence record 221574 | pCVL-UCOE-SFFV-TLR-MCV1 sequence 8600 bps
GACGTCAATGTAGTCTTATGCAATACTCTTGTAGTCTTGCAACATGGTAACGATGAGTTAGCAACATGCC
TTACAAGGAGAGAAAAAGCACCGTGCATGCCGATTGGTGGAAGTAAGGTGGTACGATCGTGCCTTATTAG
GAAGGCAACAGACGGGTCTGACATGGATTGGACGAACCACTGAATTGCCGCATTGCAGAGATATTGTATT
TAAGTGCCTAGCTCGATACATAAACGGGTCTCTCTGGTTAGACCAGATCTGAGCCTGGGAGCTCTCTGGC
TAACTAGGGAACCCACTGCTTAAGCCTCAATAAAGCTTGCCTTGAGTGCTTCAAGTAGTGTGTGCCCGTC
TGTTGTGTGACTCTGGTAACTAGAGATCCCTCAGACCCTTTTAGTCAGTGTGGAAAATCTCTAGCAGTGG
CGCCCGAACAGGGACTTGAAAGCGAAAGGGAAACCAGAGGAGCTCTCTCGACGCAGGACTCGGCTTGCTG
AAGCGCGCACGGCAAGAGGCGAGGGGCGGCGACTGGTGAGTACGCCAAAAATTTTGACTAGCGGAGGCTA
GAAGGAGAGAGATGGGTGCGAGAGCGTCAGTATTAAGCGGGGGAGAATTAGATCGCGATGGGAAAAAATT
CGGTTAAGGCCAGGGGGAAAGAAAAAATATAAATTAAAACATATAGTATGGGCAAGCAGGGAGCTAGAAC
GATTCGCAGTTAATCCTGGCCTGTTAGAAACATCAGAAGGCTGTAGACAAATACTGGGACAGCTACAACC
ATCCCTTCAGACAGGATCAGAAGAACTTAGATCATTATATAATACAGTAGCAACCCTCTATTGTGTGCAT
CAAAGGATAGAGATAAAAGACACCAAGGAAGCTTTAGACAAGATAGAGGAAGAGCAAAACAAAAGTAAGA
CCACCGCACAGCAAGCGGCCCTGATCTTCAGACCTGGAGGAGGAGATATGAGGGACAATTGGAGAAGTGA
ATTATATAAATATAAAGTAGTAAAAATTGAACCATTAGGAGTAGCACCCACCAAGGCAAAGAGAAGAGTG
GTGCAGAGAGAAAAAAGAGCAGTGGGAATAGGAGCTTTGTTCCTTGGGTTCTTGGGAGCAGCAGGAAGCA
CTATGGGCGCAGCGTCAATGACGCTGACGGTACAGGCCAGACAATTATTGTCTGGTATAGTGCAGCAGCA
GAACAATTTGCTGAGGGCTATTGAGGCGCAACAGCATCTGTTGCAACTCACAGTCTGGGGCATCAAGCAG
CTCCAGGCAAGAATCCTGGCTGTGGAAAGATACCTAAAGGATCAACAGCTCCTGGGGATTTGGGGTTGCT
CTGGAAAACTCATTTGCACCACTGCTGTGCCTTGGAATGCTAGTTGGAGTAATGAATCTCTGGAACAGAT
TTGGAATCACACGACCTGGATGGAGTGGGACAGAGAAATTAACAATTACACAAGCTTAATACACTCCTTA
ATTGAAGAATCGCAAAACCAGCAAGAAAAGAATGAACAAGAATTATTGGAATTAGATAAATGGGCAAGTT
TGTGGAATTGGTTTAACATAACAAATTGGCTGTGGTATATAAAATTATTCATAATGATAGTAGGAGGCTT
GGTAGGTTTAAGAATAGTTTTTGCTGTACTTTCTATAGTGAATAGAGTTAGGCAGGGATATTCACCATTA
TCGTTTCAGACCCACCTCCCAACCCCGAGGGGACCCGACAGGCCCGAAGGAATAGAAGAAGAAGGTGGAG
AGAGAGACAGAGACAGATCCATTCGATTAGTGAACGGATCTCGACGGTATCGGTTAACTTTTAAAAGAAA
AGGGGGGATTGGGGGGTACAGTGCAGGGGAAAGAATAGTAGACATAATAGCAACAGACATACAAACTAAA
GAATTACAAAAACAAATTACAAAAATTCAAAATTTTCGGGTTTATTACAGGGACAGCAGAGATCCAGTTT
GGATCGATAAGCTTGATATCGAATTCGGGAGGTGGTCCCTGCAGTTACGCCAATGATAACCCCCGCCAGA
AAAATCTTAGTAGCCTTCCCTTTTTGTTTTCCGTGCCCCAACTCGGCGGATTGACTCGGCCCCTTCCGGA
AACACCCGAATCAACTTCTAGTCAAATTATTGTTCACGCCGCAATGACCCACCCCTGGCCCGCGTCTGTG
GAACTGACCCCTGGTGTACAGGAGAGTTCGCTGCTGAAAGTGGTCCCAAAGGGGTACTAGTTTTTAAGCT
CCCAACTCCCCCTCCCCCAGCGTCTGGAGGATTCCACACCCTCGCACCGCAGGGGCGAGGAAGTGGGCGG
AGTCCGGTTTTGGCGCCAGCCGCTGAGGCTGCCAAGCAGAAAAGCCACCGCTGAGGAGACTCCGGTCACT
GTCCTCGCCCCGCCTCCCCCTTCCCTCCCCTTGGGGACCACCGGGCGCCACGCCGCGAACGGTAAGTGCC
GCGGTCGTCGGCGCCTCCGCCCTCCCCCTAGGGCCCCAATTCCCAGCGGGCGCGGCGCGCGGCCCCGCGC
GCAGCTCCCGGCTCCCTCCCCCTTCGGATGTGGCTTGAGCTGTAGGCGCGGAGTCCTGCAGCCCCGATAA
AATAAAAGATTTTATTTAGTCTCCAGAAAAAGGGGGGAATGAAAGACCCCACCTGTAGGTTTGGCAAGCT
AGCTGCAGTAACGCCATTTTGCAAGGCATGGAAAAATACCAAACCAAGAATAGAGAAGTTCAGATCAAGG
GCGGGTACATGAAAATAGCTAACGTTGGGCCAAACAGGATATCTGCGGTGAGCAGTTTCGGCCCCGGCCC
GGGGCCAAGAACAGATGGTCACCGCAGTTTCGGCCCCGGCCCGAGGCCAAGAACAGATGGTCCCCAGATA
TGGCCCAACCCTCAGCAGTTTCTTAAGACCCATCAGATGTTTCCAGGCTCCCCCAAGGACCTGAAATGAC
CCTGCGCCTTATTTGAATTAACCAATCAGCCTGCTTCTCGCTTCTGTTCGCGCGCTTCTGCTTCCCGAGC
TCTATAAAAGAGCTCACAACCCCTCACTCGGCGCGCCAGTCCTCCGACAGACTGAGTCGCCCGGATCGAT
CCTCGAGCGCCACCATGGTGAGCAAGGGCGAGGAGCTGTTCACCGGGGTGGTGCCCATCCTGGTCGAGCT
GGACGGCGACGTAAACGGCCACAAGTTCAGCGTGTCCGGCTTTGGCGAGACAAATCACCTGCCTCGTGGA
ATACGGTAAACCTACGGCAAGCTGACCCTGAAGTTCATCTGCACCACCGGCAAGCTGCCCGTGCCCTGGC
CCACCCTCGTGACCACCCTGACCTACGGCGTGCAGTGCTTCAGCCGCTACCCCGACCACATGAAGCAGCA
CGACTTCTTCAAGTCCGCCATGCCCGAAGGCTACGTCCAGGAGCGCACCATCTTCTTCAAGGACGACGGC
AACTACAAGACCCGCGCCGAGGTGAAGTTCGAGGGCGACACCCTGGTGAACCGCATCGAGCTGAAGGGCA
TCGACTTCAAGGAGGACGGCAACATCCTGGGGCACAAGCTGGAGTACAACTACAACAGCCACAACGTCTA
TATCATGGCCGACAAGCAGAAGAACGGCATCAAGGTGAACTTCAAGATCCGCCACAACATCGAGGACGGC
AGCGTGCAGCTCGCCGACCACTACCAGCAGAACACCCCCATCGGCGACGGCCCCGTGCTGCTGCCCGACA
ACCACTACCTGAGCACCCAGTCCGCCCTGAGCAAAGACCCCAACGAGAAGCGCGATCACATGGTCCTGCT
GGAGTTCGTGACCGCCGCCGGGATCACTCTCGGCATGGACGAGCTGTACAAGTAACTGGATCCGGTGAGG
GCAGAGGAAGTCTTCTAACATGCGGTGACGTGGAGGAGAATCCGGGCCCTGTGAGCAAGGGCGAGGAGGA
TAACTCCGCCATCATCAAGGAGTTCCTGCGCTTCAAGGTGCACATGGAGGGCTCCGTGAACGGCCACGAG
TTCGAGATCGAGGGCGAGGGCGAGGGCCGCCCCTACGAGGGCACCCAGACCGCCAAGCTGAAGGTGACCA
AGGGTGGCCCCCTGCCCTTCGCCTGGGACATCCTGTCCCCTCAGTTCATGTACGGCTCCAAGGCCTACGT
GAAGCACCCCGCCGACATCCCCGACTACTTGAAGCTGTCCTTCCCCGAGGGCTTCAAGTGGGAGCGCGTG
ATGAACTTCGAGGACGGCGGCGTGGTGACCGTGACCCAGGACTCCTCTCTGCAGGACGGCGAGTTCATCT
ACAAGGTGAAGCTGCGCGGCACCAACTTCCCCTCCGACGGCCCCGTAATGCAGAAGAAGACCATGGGCTG
GGAGGCCTCCTCCGAGCGGATGTACCCCGAGGACGGCGCCCTGAAGGGCGAGATCAAGCAGAGGCTGAAG
CTGAAGGACGGCGGCCACTACGACGCTGAGGTCAAGACCACCTACAAGGCCAAGAAGCCCGTGCAGCTGC
CCGGCGCCTACAACGTCAACATCAAGTTGGACATCACCTCCCACAACGAGGACTACACCATCGTGGAACA
GTACGAACGCGCCGAGGGCCGCCACTCCACCGGCGGCATGGACGAGCTGTACAAGTGAATGCAGAGGCTC
CGGTGCCCGTCAGTGGGCAGAGCGCACATCGCCCACAGTCCCCGAGAAGTTGGGGGGAGGGGTCGGCAAT
TGAACCGGTGCCTAGAGAAGGTGGCGCGGGGTAAACTGGGAAAGTGATGTCGTGTACTGGCTCCGCCTTT
TTCCCGAGGGTGGGGGAGAACCGTATATAAGTGCAGTAGTCGCCGTGAACGTTCTTTTTCGCAACGGGTT
TGCCGCCAGAACACAGGATCCTCGAGCCACCATGACCGAGTACAAGCCCACGGTGCGCCTCGCCACCCGC
GACGACGTCCCCCGGGCCGTACGCACCCTCGCCGCCGCGTTCGCCGACTACCCCGCCACGCGCCACACCG
TCGACCCGGACCGCCACATCGAGCGGGTCACCGAGCTGCAAGAACTCTTCCTCACGCGCGTCGGGCTCGA
CATCGGCAAGGTGTGGGTCGCGGACGACGGCGCCGCGGTGGCGGTCTGGACCACGCCGGAGAGCGTCGAA
GCGGGGGCGGTGTTCGCCGAGATCGGCCCGCGCATGGCCGAGTTGAGCGGTTCCCGGCTGGCCGCGCAGC
AACAGATGGAAGGCCTCCTGGCGCCGCACCGGCCCAAGGAGCCCGCGTGGTTCCTGGCCACCGTCGGCGT
CTCGCCCGACCACCAGGGCAAGGGTCTGGGCAGCGCCGTCGTGCTCCCCGGAGTGGAGGCGGCCGAGCGC
GCCGGGGTGCCCGCCTTCCTGGAGACCTCCGCGCCCCGCAACCTCCCCTTCTACGAGCGGCTCGGCTTCA
CCGTCACCGCCGACGTCGAGGTGCCCGAAGGACCGCGCACCTGGTGCATGACCCGCAAGCCCGGTGCCTG
AATCTAGTGTCGACAATCAACCTCTGGATTACAAAATTTGTGAAAGATTGACTGGTATTCTTAACTATGT
TGCTCCTTTTACGCTATGTGGATACGCTGCTTTAATGCCTTTGTATCATGCTATTGCTTCCCGTATGGCT
TTCATTTTCTCCTCCTTGTATAAATCCTGGTTGCTGTCTCTTTATGAGGAGTTGTGGCCCGTTGTCAGGC
AACGTGGCGTGGTGTGCACTGTGTTTGCTGACGCAACCCCCACTGGTTGGGGCATTGCCACCACCTGTCA
GCTCCTTTCCGGGACTTTCGCTTTCCCCCTCCCTATTGCCACGGCGGAACTCATCGCCGCCTGCCTTGCC
CGCTGCTGGACAGGGGCTCGGCTGTTGGGCACTGACAATTCCGTGGTGTTGTCGGGGAAGCTGACGTCCT
TTCCATGGCTGCTCGCCTGTGTTGCCACCTGGATTCTGCGCGGGACGTCCTTCTGCTACGTCCCTTCGGC
CCTCAATCCAGCGGACCTTCCTTCCCGCGGCCTGCTGCCGGCTCTGCGGCCTCTTCCGCGTCTTCGCCTT
CGCCCTCAGACGAGTCGGATCTCCCTTTGGGCCGCCTCCCCGCCTGGAATTCGGTACCTTTTTAAAAGAA
AAGGGGGGACTGGAAGGGCTAATTCACTCCCAACGAAGACAAGATATCATAACTTCGTATAGCATACATT
ATACGAAGTTATAATTTATTTGTGAAATTTGTGATGCTATTGCTTTATTTGTAACCATATGTTTATTTGT
GAAATTTGTGATGCTATTGCTTTATTTGTAACCATTGCTTTTTGCTTGTACTGGGTCTCTCTGGTTAGAC
CAGATCTGAGCCTGGGAGCTCTCTGGCTAACTAGGGAACCCACTGCTTAAGCCTCAATAAAGCTTGCCTC
GACCAGCCTCGACTGTGCCTTCTAGTTGCCAGCCATCTGTTGTTTGCCCCTCCCCCGTGCCTTCCTTGAC
CCTGGAAGGTGCCACTCCCACTGTCCTTTCCTAATAAAATGAGGAAATTGCATCGCATTGTCTGAGTAGG
TGTCATTCTATTCTGGGGGGTGGGGTGGGGCAGGACAGCAAGGGGGAGGATTGGGAAGACAATAGCAGGC
ATGCTGGGGATGCGGTGGGCTCTATGGCCTGCAGCTGCATTAATGAATCGGCCAACGCGCGGGGAGAGGC
GGTTTGCGTATTGGGCGCTCTTCCGCTTCCTCGCTCACTGACTCGCTGCGCTCGGTCGTTCGGCTGCGGC
GAGCGGTATCAGCTCACTCAAAGGCGGTAATACGGTTATCCACAGAATCAGGGGATAACGCAGGAAAGAA
CATGTGAGCAAAAGGCCAGCAAAAGGCCAGGAACCGTAAAAAGGCCGCGTTGCTGGCGTTTTTCCATAGG
CTCCGCCCCCCTGACGAGCATCACAAAAATCGACGCTCAAGTCAGAGGTGGCGAAACCCGACAGGACTAT
AAAGATACCAGGCGTTTCCCCCTGGAAGCTCCCTCGTGCGCTCTCCTGTTCCGACCCTGCCGCTTACCGG
ATACCTGTCCGCCTTTCTCCCTTCGGGAAGCGTGGCGCTTTCTCATAGCTCACGCTGTAGGTATCTCAGT
TCGGTGTAGGTCGTTCGCTCCAAGCTGGGCTGTGTGCACGAACCCCCCGTTCAGCCCGACCGCTGCGCCT
TATCCGGTAACTATCGTCTTGAGTCCAACCCGGTAAGACACGACTTATCGCCACTGGCAGCAGCCACTGG
TAACAGGATTAGCAGAGCGAGGTATGTAGGCGGTGCTACAGAGTTCTTGAAGTGGTGGCCTAACTACGGC
TACACTAGAAGGACAGTATTTGGTATCTGCGCTCTGCTGAAGCCAGTTACCTTCGGAAAAAGAGTTGGTA
GCTCTTGATCCGGCAAACAAACCACCGCTGGTAGCGGTGGTTTTTTTGTTTGCAAGCAGCAGATTACGCG
CAGAAAAAAAGGATCTCAAGAAGATCCTTTGATCTTTTCTACGGGGTCTGACGCTCAGTGGAACGAAAAC
TCACGTTAAGGGATTTTGGTCATGAGATTATCAAAAAGGATCTTCACCTAGATCCTTTTAAATTAAAAAT
GAAGTTTTAAATCAATCTAAAGTATATATGAGTAAACTTGGTCTGACAGTTACCAATGCTTAATCAGTGA
GGCACCTATCTCAGCGATCTGTCTATTTCGTTCATCCATAGTTGCCTGACTCCCCGTCGTGTAGATAACT
ACGATACGGGAGGGCTTACCATCTGGCCCCAGTGCTGCAATGATACCGCGAGACCCACGCTCACCGGCTC
CAGATTTATCAGCAATAAACCAGCCAGCCGGAAGGGCCGAGCGCAGAAGTGGTCCTGCAACTTTATCCGC
CTCCATCCAGTCTATTAATTGTTGCCGGGAAGCTAGAGTAAGTAGTTCGCCAGTTAATAGTTTGCGCAAC
GTTGTTGCCATTGCTACAGGCATCGTGGTGTCACGCTCGTCGTTTGGTATGGCTTCATTCAGCTCCGGTT
CCCAACGATCAAGGCGAGTTACATGATCCCCCATGTTGTGCAAAAAAGCGGTTAGCTCCTTCGGTCCTCC
GATCGTTGTCAGAAGTAAGTTGGCCGCAGTGTTATCACTCATGGTTATGGCAGCACTGCATAATTCTCTT
ACTGTCATGCCATCCGTAAGATGCTTTTCTGTGACTGGTGAGTACTCAACCAAGTCATTCTGAGAATAGT
GTATGCGGCGACCGAGTTGCTCTTGCCCGGCGTCAATACGGGATAATACCGCGCCACATAGCAGAACTTT
AAAAGTGCTCATCATTGGAAAACGTTCTTCGGGGCGAAAACTCTCAAGGATCTTACCGCTGTTGAGATCC
AGTTCGATGTAACCCACTCGTGCACCCAACTGATCTTCAGCATCTTTTACTTTCACCAGCGTTTCTGGGT
GAGCAAAAACAGGAAGGCAAAATGCCGCAAAAAAGGGAATAAGGGCGACACGGAAATGTTGAATACTCAT
ACTCTTCCTTTTTCAATATTATTGAAGCATTTATCAGGGTTATTGTCTCATGAGCGGATACATATTTGAA
TGTATTTAGAAAAATAAACAAATAGGGGTTCCGCGCACATTTCCCCGAAAAGTGCCACCT
Features (pLannotate 1.2.2; 25 found; start..end, strand, type, name):
      9..235     +  promoter       RSV promoter: Rous sarcoma virus enhancer/promoter
    236..416     +  LTR            5' LTR (truncated): truncated 5' long terminal repeat (LTR) from HIV-1
    463..588     +  misc_feature   HIV-1 Ψ: packaging signal of human immunodeficiency virus type 1
    572..910     +  CDS            HIV-1 gag (fragment): gag protein from human immunodeficiency virus 1; gag
   1080..1313    +  misc_feature   RRE: The Rev response element (RRE) of HIV-1 allows for Rev-dependent mRNA export from the nucleus to the cytoplasm.
   1690..1790    +  CDS            Rev (fragment): human immunodeficiency virus 1 (HIV-1) Rev protein; rev; enhances nuclear export of unspliced and incompletely spliced viral mRNAs
   1809..1926    +  misc_feature   cPPT/CTS: central polypurine tract and central termination sequence of HIV-1
   1963..1986    -  misc_feature   MCS (fragment): pBluescript multiple cloning site
   2668..3069    +  promoter       SFFV promoter: spleen focus-forming virus long terminal repeat (LTR) promoter
   3095..3832    +  CDS            EGFP: EGFP is a basic (constitutively fluorescent) green fluorescent protein published in 1996, derived from Aequorea victoria. It is reported to be a rapidly-maturing weak dimer with moderate acid sensitivity.
   3901..4606    +  CDS            mCherry (fragment): monomeric derivative of DsRed fluorescent protein (Shaner et al., 2004) mammalian codon-optimized
   4635..4846    +  promoter       EF-1α core promoter: core promoter for human elongation factor EF-1α
   4862..5461    +  CDS            PuroR: puromycin N-acetyltransferase; pac from Streptomyces alboniger; confers resistance to puromycin
   5475..6063    +  misc_feature   WPRE: woodchuck hepatitis virus posttranscriptional regulatory element
   6080..6099    +  misc_feature   cPPT/CTS (fragment): central polypurine tract and central termination sequence of HIV-1
   6101..6135    +  LTR            3' LTR (ΔU3) (fragment): self-inactivating 3' long terminal repeat (LTR) from HIV-1
   6139..6172    +  protein_bind   loxP: Cre-mediated recombination occurs in the 8-bp core sequence (GCATACAT). Cre recombinase
   6175..6218    -  polyA_signal   SV40 poly(A) signal (fragment): SV40 polyadenylation signal
   6222..6266    -  polyA_signal   SV40 poly(A) signal (fragment): SV40 polyadenylation signal
   6282..6342    +  ncRNA          mir-TAR: Accession: RF00250 - Trans-activation response element (TAR)
   6383..6607    +  polyA_signal   bGH poly(A) signal: bovine growth hormone polyadenylation signal
   6612..6668    -  CDS            lacI (fragment): lac repressor; lacI; The lac repressor binds to the lac operator to inhibit transcription in E. coli. This inhibition can be relieved by adding lactose or isopropyl-β-D-thiogalactopyranoside (IPTG).
   6851..7439    -  rep_origin     ori: high-copy-number ColE1/pMB1/pBR322/pUC origin of replication
   7610..8470    -  CDS            AmpR: β-lactamase; bla; confers resistance to ampicillin, carbenicillin, and related antibiotics
   8471..8575    -  promoter       AmpR promoter: bla
