>Addgene plasmid #117111 | pCVL-UCOE-SFFV-TLR-MCV1 | addgene full sequence | sequence record 228917 | Addgene NGS Result
TCCTCGCCCCGCCTCCCCCTTCCCTCCCCTTGGGGACCACCGGGCGCCACGCCGCGAACGGTAAGTGCCG
CGGTCGTCGGCGCCTCCGCCCTCCCCCTAGGGCCCCAATTCCCAGCGGGCGCGGCGCGCGGCCCCGCGCG
CAGCTCCCGGCTCCCTCCCCCTTCGGATGTGGCTTGAGCTGTAGGCGCGGAGTCCTGCAGCCCCGATAAA
ATAAAAGATTTTATTTAGTCTCCAGAAAAAGGGGGGAATGAAAGACCCCACCTGTAGGTTTGGCAAGCTA
GCTGCAGTAACGCCATTTTGCAAGGCATGGAAAAATACCAAACCAAGAATAGAGAAGTTCAGATCAAGGG
CGGGTACATGAAAATAGCTAACGTTGGGCCAAACAGGATATCTGCGGTGAGCAGTTTCGGCCCCGGCCCG
GGGCCAAGAACAGATGGTCACCGCAGTTTCGGCCCCGGCCCGAGGCCAAGAACAGATGGTCCCCAGATAT
GGCCCAACCCTCAGCAGTTTCTTAAGACCCATCAGATGTTTCCAGGCTCCCCCAAGGACCTGAAATGACC
CTGCGCCTTATTTGAATTAACCAATCAGCCTGCTTCTCGCTTCTGTTCGCGCGCTTCTGCTTCCCGAGCT
CTATAAAAGAGCTCACAACCCCTCACTCGGCGCGCCAGTCCTCCGACAGACTGAGTCGCCCGGATCGATC
CTCGAGCGCCACCATGGTGAGCAAGGGCGAGGAGCTGTTCACCGGGGTGGTGCCCATCCTGGTCGAGCTG
GACGGCGACGTAAACGGCCACAAGTTCAGCGTGTCCGGCTTTGGCGAGACAAATCACCTGCCTCGTGGAA
TACGGTAAACCTACGGCAAGCTGACCCTGAAGTTCATCTGCACCACCGGCAAGCTGCCCGTGCCCTGGCC
CACCCTCGTGACCACCCTGACCTACGGCGTGCAGTGCTTCAGCCGCTACCCCGACCACATGAAGCAGCAC
GACTTCTTCAAGTCCGCCATGCCCGAAGGCTACGTCCAGGAGCGCACCATCTTCTTCAAGGACGACGGCA
ACTACAAGACCCGCGCCGAGGTGAAGTTCGAGGGCGACACCCTGGTGAACCGCATCGAGCTGAAGGGCAT
CGACTTCAAGGAGGACGGCAACATCCTGGGGCACAAGCTGGAGTACAACTACAACAGCCACAACGTCTAT
ATCATGGCCGACAAGCAGAAGAACGGCATCAAGGTGAACTTCAAGATCCGCCACAACATCGAGGACGGCA
GCGTGCAGCTCGCCGACCACTACCAGCAGAACACCCCCATCGGCGACGGCCCCGTGCTGCTGCCCGACAA
CCACTACCTGAGCACCCAGTCCGCCCTGAGCAAAGACCCCAACGAGAAGCGCGATCACATGGTCCTGCTG
GAGTTCGTGACCGCCGCCGGGATCACTCTCGGCATGGACGAGCTGTACAAGTAACTGGATCCGGTGAGGG
CAGAGGAAGTCTTCTAACATGCGGTGACGTGGAGGAGAATCCGGGCCCTGTGAGCAAGGGCGAGGAGGAT
AACTCCGCCATCATCAAGGAGTTCCTGCGCTTCAAGGTGCACATGGAGGGCTCCGTGAACGGCCACGAGT
TCGAGATCGAGGGCGAGGGCGAGGGCCGCCCCTACGAGGGCACCCAGACCGCCAAGCTGAAGGTGACCAA
GGGTGGCCCCCTGCCCTTCGCCTGGGACATCCTGTCCCCTCAGTTCATGTACGGCTCCAAGGCCTACGTG
AAGCACCCCGCCGACATCCCCGACTACTTGAAGCTGTCCTTCCCCGAGGGCTTCAAGTGGGAGCGCGTGA
TGAACTTCGAGGACGGCGGCGTGGTGACCGTGACCCAGGACTCCTCTCTGCAGGACGGCGAGTTCATCTA
CAAGGTGAAGCTGCGCGGCACCAACTTCCCCTCCGACGGCCCCGTAATGCAGAAGAAGACCATGGGCTGG
GAGGCCTCCTCCGAGCGGATGTACCCCGAGGACGGCGCCCTGAAGGGCGAGATCAAGCAGAGGCTGAAGC
TGAAGGACGGCGGCCACTACGACGCTGAGGTCAAGACCACCTACAAGGCCAAGAAGCCCGTGCAGCTGCC
CGGCGCCTACAACGTCAACATCAAGTTGGACATCACCTCCCACAACGAGGACTACACCATCGTGGAACAG
TACGAACGCGCCGAGGGCCGCCACTCCACCGGCGGCATGGACGAGCTGTACAAGTGAATGCAGAGGCTCC
GGTGCCCGTCAGTGGGCAGAGCGCACATCGCCCACAGTCCCCGAGAAGTTGGGGGGAGGGGTCGGCAATT
GAACCGGTGCCTAGAGAAGGTGGCGCGGGGTAAACTGGGAAAGTGATGTCGTGTACTGGCTCCGCCTTTT
TCCCGAGGGTGGGGGAGAACCGTATATAAGTGCAGTAGTCGCCGTGAACGTTCTTTTTCGCAACGGGTTT
GCCGCCAGAACACAGGATCCTCGAGCCACCATGACCGAGTACAAGCCCACGGTGCGCCTCGCCACCCGCG
ACGACGTCCCCCGGGCCGTACGCACCCTCGCCGCCGCGTTCGCCGACTACCCCGCCACGCGCCACACCGT
CGACCCGGACCGCCACATCGAGCGGGTCACCGAGCTGCAAGAACTCTTCCTCACGCGCGTCGGGCTCGAC
ATCGGCAAGGTGTGGGTCGCGGACGACGGCGCCGCGGTGGCGGTCTGGACCACGCCGGAGAGCGTCGAAG
CGGGGGCGGTGTTCGCCGAGATCGGCCCGCGCATGGCCGAGTTGAGCGGTTCCCGGCTGGCCGCGCAGCA
ACAGATGGAAGGCCTCCTGGCGCCGCACCGGCCCAAGGAGCCCGCGTGGTTCCTGGCCACCGTCGGCGTC
TCGCCCGACCACCAGGGCAAGGGTCTGGGCAGCGCCGTCGTGCTCCCCGGAGTGGAGGCGGCCGAGCGCG
CCGGGGTGCCCGCCTTCCTGGAGACCTCCGCGCCCCGCAACCTCCCCTTCTACGAGCGGCTCGGCTTCAC
CGTCACCGCCGACGTCGAGGTGCCCGAAGGACCGCGCACCTGGTGCATGACCCGCAAGCCCGGTGCCTGA
ATCTAGTGTCGACAATCAACCTCTGGATTACAAAATTTGTGAAAGATTGACTGGTATTCTTAACTATGTT
GCTCCTTTTACGCTATGTGGATACGCTGCTTTAATGCCTTTGTATCATGCTATTGCTTCCCGTATGGCTT
TCATTTTCTCCTCCTTGTATAAATCCTGGTTGCTGTCTCTTTATGAGGAGTTGTGGCCCGTTGTCAGGCA
ACGTGGCGTGGTGTGCACTGTGTTTGCTGACGCAACCCCCACTGGTTGGGGCATTGCCACCACCTGTCAG
CTCCTTTCCGGGACTTTCGCTTTCCCCCTCCCTATTGCCACGGCGGAACTCATCGCCGCCTGCCTTGCCC
GCTGCTGGACAGGGGCTCGGCTGTTGGGCACTGACAATTCCGTGGTGTTGTCGGGGAAGCTGACGTCCTT
TCCATGGCTGCTCGCCTGTGTTGCCACCTGGATTCTGCGCGGGACGTCCTTCTGCTACGTCCCTTCGGCC
CTCAATCCAGCGGACCTTCCTTCCCGCGGCCTGCTGCCGGCTCTGCGGCCTCTTCCGCGTCTTCGCCTTC
GCCCTCAGACGAGTCGGATCTCCCTTTGGGCCGCCTCCCCGCCTGGAATTCGGTACCTTTTTAAAAGAAA
AGGGGGGACTGGAAGGGCTAATTCACTCCCAACGAAGACAAGATATCATAACTTCGTATAGCATACATTA
TACGAAGTTATAATTTATTTGTGAAATTTGTGATGCTATTGCTTTATTTGTAACCATATGTTTATTTGTG
AAATTTGTGATGCTATTGCTTTATTTGTAACCATTGCTTTTTGCTTGTACTGGGTCTCTCTGGTTAGACC
AGATCTGAGCCTGGGAGCTCTCTGGCTAACTAGGGAACCCACTGCTTAAGCCTCAATAAAGCTTGCCTCG
ACCAGCCTCGACTGTGCCTTCTAGTTGCCAGCCATCTGTTGTTTGCCCCTCCCCCGTGCCTTCCTTGACC
CTGGAAGGTGCCACTCCCACTGTCCTTTCCTAATAAAATGAGGAAATTGCATCGCATTGTCTGAGTAGGT
GTCATTCTATTCTGGGGGGTGGGGTGGGGCAGGACAGCAAGGGGGAGGATTGGGAAGACAATAGCAGGCA
TGCTGGGGATGCGGTGGGCTCTATGGCCTGCAGCTGCATTAATGAATCGGCCAACGCGCGGGGAGAGGCG
GTTTGCGTATTGGGCGCTCTTCCGCTTCCTCGCTCACTGACTCGCTGCGCTCGGTCGTTCGGCTGCGGCG
AGCGGTATCAGCTCACTCAAAGGCGGTAATACGGTTATCCACAGAATCAGGGGATAACGCAGGAAAGAAC
ATGTGAGCAAAAGGCCAGCAAAAGGCCAGGAACCGTAAAAAGGCCGCGTTGCTGGCGTTTTTCCATAGGC
TCCGCCCCCCTGACGAGCATCACAAAAATCGACGCTCAAGTCAGAGGTGGCGAAACCCGACAGGACTATA
AAGATACCAGGCGTTTCCCCCTGGAAGCTCCCTCGTGCGCTCTCCTGTTCCGACCCTGCCGCTTACCGGA
TACCTGTCCGCCTTTCTCCCTTCGGGAAGCGTGGCGCTTTCTCATAGCTCACGCTGTAGGTATCTCAGTT
CGGTGTAGGTCGTTCGCTCCAAGCTGGGCTGTGTGCACGAACCCCCCGTTCAGCCCGACCGCTGCGCCTT
ATCCGGTAACTATCGTCTTGAGTCCAACCCGGTAAGACACGACTTATCGCCACTGGCAGCAGCCACTGGT
AACAGGATTAGCAGAGCGAGGTATGTAGGCGGTGCTACAGAGTTCTTGAAGTGGTGGCCTAACTACGGCT
ACACTAGAAGAACAGTATTTGGTATCTGCGCTCTGCTGAAGCCAGTTACCTTCGGAAAAAGAGTTGGTAG
CTCTTGATCCGGCAAACAAACCACCGCTGGTAGCGGTGGTTTTTTTGTTTGCAAGCAGCAGATTACGCGC
AGAAAAAAAGGATCTCAAGAAGATCCTTTGATCTTTTCTACGGGGTCTGACGCTCAGTGGAACGAAAACT
CACGTTAAGGGATTTTGGTCATGAGATTATCAAAAAGGATCTTCACCTAGATCCTTTTAAATTAAAAATG
AAGTTTTAAATCAATCTAAAGTATATATGAGTAAACTTGGTCTGACAGTTACCAATGCTTAATCAGTGAG
GCACCTATCTCAGCGATCTGTCTATTTCGTTCATCCATAGTTGCCTGACTCCCCGTCGTGTAGATAACTA
CGATACGGGAGGGCTTACCATCTGGCCCCAGTGCTGCAATGATACCGCGAGACCCACGCTCACCGGCTCC
AGATTTATCAGCAATAAACCAGCCAGCCGGAAGGGCCGAGCGCAGAAGTGGTCCTGCAACTTTATCCGCC
TCCATCCAGTCTATTAATTGTTGCCGGGAAGCTAGAGTAAGTAGTTCGCCAGTTAATAGTTTGCGCAACG
TTGTTGCCATTGCTACAGGCATCGTGGTGTCACGCTCGTCGTTTGGTATGGCTTCATTCAGCTCCGGTTC
CCAACGATCAAGGCGAGTTACATGATCCCCCATGTTGTGCAAAAAAGCGGTTAGCTCCTTCGGTCCTCCG
ATCGTTGTCAGAAGTAAGTTGGCCGCAGTGTTATCACTCATGGTTATGGCAGCACTGCATAATTCTCTTA
CTGTCATGCCATCCGTAAGATGCTTTTCTGTGACTGGTGAGTACTCAACCAAGTCATTCTGAGAATAGTG
TATGCGGCGACCGAGTTGCTCTTGCCCGGCGTCAATACGGGATAATACCGCGCCACATAGCAGAACTTTA
AAAGTGCTCATCATTGGAAAACGTTCTTCGGGGCGAAAACTCTCAAGGATCTTACCGCTGTTGAGATCCA
GTTCGATGTAACCCACTCGTGCACCCAACTGATCTTCAGCATCTTTTACTTTCACCAGCGTTTCTGGGTG
AGCAAAAACAGGAAGGCAAAATGCCGCAAAAAAGGGAATAAGGGCGACACGGAAATGTTGAATACTCATA
CTCTTCCTTTTTCAATATTATTGAAGCATTTATCAGGGTTATTGTCTCATGAGCGGATACATATTTGAAT
GTATTTAGAAAAATAAACAAATAGGGGTTCCGCGCACATTTCCCCGAAAAGTGCCACCTGACGTCAATGT
AGTCTTATGCAATACTCTTGTAGTCTTGCAACATGGTAACGATGAGTTAGCAACATGCCTTACAAGGAGA
GAAAAAGCACCGTGCATGCCGATTGGTGGAAGTAAGGTGGTACGATCGTGCCTTATTAGGAAGGCAACAG
ACGGGTCTGACATGGATTGGACGAACCACTGAATTGCCGCATTGCAGAGATATTGTATTTAAGTGCCTAG
CTCGATACATAAACGGGTCTCTCTGGTTAGACCAGATCTGAGCCTGGGAGCTCTCTGGCTAACTAGGGAA
CCCACTGCTTAAGCCTCAATAAAGCTTGCCTTGAGTGCTTCAAGTAGTGTGTGCCCGTCTGTTGTGTGAC
TCTGGTAACTAGAGATCCCTCAGACCCTTTTAGTCAGTGTGGAAAATCTCTAGCAGTGGCGCCCGAACAG
GGACTTGAAAGCGAAAGGGAAACCAGAGGAGCTCTCTCGACGCAGGACTCGGCTTGCTGAAGCGCGCACG
GCAAGAGGCGAGGGGCGGCGACTGGTGAGTACGCCAAAAATTTTGACTAGCGGAGGCTAGAAGGAGAGAG
ATGGGTGCGAGAGCGTCAGTATTAAGCGGGGGAGAATTAGATCGCGATGGGAAAAAATTCGGTTAAGGCC
AGGGGGAAAGAAAAAATATAAATTAAAACATATAGTATGGGCAAGCAGGGAGCTAGAACGATTCGCAGTT
AATCCTGGCCTGTTAGAAACATCAGAAGGCTGTAGACAAATACTGGGACAGCTACAACCATCCCTTCAGA
CAGGATCAGAAGAACTTAGATCATTATATAATACAGTAGCAACCCTCTATTGTGTGCATCAAAGGATAGA
GATAAAAGACACCAAGGAAGCTTTAGACAAGATAGAGGAAGAGCAAAACAAAAGTAAGACCACCGCACAG
CAAGCGGCCCTGATCTTCAGACCTGGAGGAGGAGATATGAGGGACAATTGGAGAAGTGAATTATATAAAT
ATAAAGTAGTAAAAATTGAACCATTAGGAGTAGCACCCACCAAGGCAAAGAGAAGAGTGGTGCAGAGAGA
AAAAAGAGCAGTGGGAATAGGAGCTTTGTTCCTTGGGTTCTTGGGAGCAGCAGGAAGCACTATGGGCGCA
GCGTCAATGACGCTGACGGTACAGGCCAGACAATTATTGTCTGGTATAGTGCAGCAGCAGAACAATTTGC
TGAGGGCTATTGAGGCGCAACAGCATCTGTTGCAACTCACAGTCTGGGGCATCAAGCAGCTCCAGGCAAG
AATCCTGGCTGTGGAAAGATACCTAAAGGATCAACAGCTCCTGGGGATTTGGGGTTGCTCTGGAAAACTC
ATTTGCACCACTGCTGTGCCTTGGAATGCTAGTTGGAGTAATGAATCTCTGGAACAGATTTGGAATCACA
CGACCTGGATGGAGTGGGACAGAGAAATTAACAATTACACAAGCTTAATACACTCCTTAATTGAAGAATC
GCAAAACCAGCAAGAAAAGAATGAACAAGAATTATTGGAATTAGATAAATGGGCAAGTTTGTGGAATTGG
TTTAACATAACAAATTGGCTGTGGTATATAAAATTATTCATAATGATAGTAGGAGGCTTGGTAGGTTTAA
GAATAGTTTTTGCTGTACTTTCTATAGTGAATAGAGTTAGGCAGGGATATTCACCATTATCGTTTCAGAC
CCACCTCCCAACCCCGAGGGGACCCGACAGGCCCGAAGGAATAGAAGAAGAAGGTGGAGAGAGAGACAGA
GACAGATCCATTCGATTAGTGAACGGATCTCGACGGTATCGGTTAACTTTTAAAAGAAAAGGGGGGATTG
GGGGGTACAGTGCAGGGGAAAGAATAGTAGACATAATAGCAACAGACATACAAACTAAAGAATTACAAAA
ACAAATTACAAAAATTCAAAATTTTCGGGTTTATTACAGGGACAGCAGAGATCCAGTTTGGATCGATAAG
CTTGATATCGAATTCGGGAGGTGGTCCCTGCAGTTACGCCAATGATAACCCCCGCCAGAAAAATCTTAGT
AGCCTTCCCTTTTTGTTTTCCGTGCCCCAACTCGGCGGATTGACTCGGCCCCTTCCGGAAACACCCGAAT
CAACTTCTAGTCAAATTATTGTTCACGCCGCAATGACCCACCCCTGGCCCGCGTCTGTGGAACTGACCCC
TGGTGTACAGGAGAGTTCGCTGCTGAAAGTGGTCCCAAAGGGGTACTAGTTTTTAAGCTCCCAACTCCCC
CTCCCCCAGCGTCTGGAGGATTCCACACCCTCGCACCGCAGGGGCGAGGAAGTGGGCGGAGTCCGGTTTT
GGCGCCAGCCGCTGAGGCTGCCAAGCAGAAAAGCCACCGCTGAGGAGACTCCGGTCACTG
Features (pLannotate 1.2.2; 25 found; start..end, strand, type, name):
    287..688     +  promoter       SFFV promoter: spleen focus-forming virus long terminal repeat (LTR) promoter
    714..1451    +  CDS            EGFP: EGFP is a basic (constitutively fluorescent) green fluorescent protein published in 1996, derived from Aequorea victoria. It is reported to be a rapidly-maturing weak dimer with moderate acid sensitivity.
   1520..2225    +  CDS            mCherry (fragment): monomeric derivative of DsRed fluorescent protein (Shaner et al., 2004) mammalian codon-optimized
   2254..2465    +  promoter       EF-1α core promoter: core promoter for human elongation factor EF-1α
   2481..3080    +  CDS            PuroR: puromycin N-acetyltransferase; pac from Streptomyces alboniger; confers resistance to puromycin
   3094..3682    +  misc_feature   WPRE: woodchuck hepatitis virus posttranscriptional regulatory element
   3699..3718    +  misc_feature   cPPT/CTS (fragment): central polypurine tract and central termination sequence of HIV-1
   3720..3754    +  LTR            3' LTR (ΔU3) (fragment): self-inactivating 3' long terminal repeat (LTR) from HIV-1
   3758..3791    +  protein_bind   loxP: Cre-mediated recombination occurs in the 8-bp core sequence (GCATACAT). Cre recombinase
   3794..3837    -  polyA_signal   SV40 poly(A) signal (fragment): SV40 polyadenylation signal
   3841..3885    -  polyA_signal   SV40 poly(A) signal (fragment): SV40 polyadenylation signal
   3901..3961    +  ncRNA          mir-TAR: Accession: RF00250 - Trans-activation response element (TAR)
   4002..4226    +  polyA_signal   bGH poly(A) signal: bovine growth hormone polyadenylation signal
   4231..4287    -  CDS            lacI (fragment): lac repressor; lacI; The lac repressor binds to the lac operator to inhibit transcription in E. coli. This inhibition can be relieved by adding lactose or isopropyl-β-D-thiogalactopyranoside (IPTG).
   4470..5058    -  rep_origin     ori: high-copy-number ColE1/pMB1/pBR322/pUC origin of replication
   5229..6089    -  CDS            AmpR: β-lactamase; bla; confers resistance to ampicillin, carbenicillin, and related antibiotics
   6090..6194    -  promoter       AmpR promoter: bla
   6228..6454    +  promoter       RSV promoter: Rous sarcoma virus enhancer/promoter
   6455..6635    +  LTR            5' LTR (truncated): truncated 5' long terminal repeat (LTR) from HIV-1
   6682..6807    +  misc_feature   HIV-1 Ψ: packaging signal of human immunodeficiency virus type 1
   6791..7129    +  CDS            HIV-1 gag (fragment): gag protein from human immunodeficiency virus 1; gag
   7299..7532    +  misc_feature   RRE: The Rev response element (RRE) of HIV-1 allows for Rev-dependent mRNA export from the nucleus to the cytoplasm.
   7909..8009    +  CDS            Rev (fragment): human immunodeficiency virus 1 (HIV-1) Rev protein; rev; enhances nuclear export of unspliced and incompletely spliced viral mRNAs
   8028..8145    +  misc_feature   cPPT/CTS: central polypurine tract and central termination sequence of HIV-1
   8182..8205    -  misc_feature   MCS (fragment): pBluescript multiple cloning site
