[The description below was written by a language model from this plasmid's Addgene catalogue record and pLannotate feature annotations shown in this document.]
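Description:
pCVL-UCOE-SFFV-TLR-MCV1 is an 8.6 kb lentiviral reporter plasmid built on the pCVL backbone, carrying the Traffic Light Reporter 2.0 for delivery into mammalian cells. In bacteria it is maintained through a ColE1/pUC-type origin and selected with ampicillin (AmpR); the catalogue lists it as low copy and grown in a recombination-deficient strain, as is common for LTR-containing vectors. The viral framework is of the self-inactivating type. An RSV promoter drives a truncated HIV-1 5' LTR, followed by the Ψ packaging signal with a partial gag sequence, the RRE for Rev-dependent export, and a cPPT/CTS. At the other end lie a WPRE and a ΔU3 3' LTR region that contains a loxP site, with a bGH polyadenylation signal downstream. The two feature tables (repository NGS result and depositor sequence) show the same 25 features in the same order, differing only in the numbering origin.

The payload, assembled by Gibson cloning, consists of a minimal UCOE, the SFFV promoter and the reporter cassette. The UCOE is a chromatin-opening element intended to resist silencing; it is recorded in the catalogue but not annotated, and presumably lies in the unannotated stretch upstream of SFFV. The annotation detects an EGFP-related coding region followed by an mCherry fragment. In traffic light reporters generally, a disrupted GFP is restored by homology-directed repair of a nuclease-induced break, while frameshifting end-joining events bring the downstream red protein into frame. The record does not detail the target sites or the linker between the two reporters. A separate EF-1α core promoter drives PuroR for puromycin selection of transduced cells. The associated publication concerns homology-directed repair with circular single-stranded DNA donors, consistent with use of this construct to make stable reporter lines for scoring genome-editing outcomes.
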