Addgene plasmid #117111: pCVL-UCOE-SFFV-TLR-MCV1
Purpose: Lentiviral vector encoding Traffic light reporter 2.0. Alternative name: pCVL-UCOE-SFFV-TLR-MCV1.
Depositing lab: Erik Sontheimer. Depositing organization: University of Massachusetts, Worcester. Publication: Efficient Homology-Directed Repair with Circular Single-Stranded DNA Donors. Iyer S, Mir A, Vega-Badillo J, Roscoe BP, Ibraheim R, Zhu LJ, Lee J, Liu P, Luk K, Mintzer E, Guo D, Soares de Brito J, Emerson CP Jr, Zamore PD, Sontheimer EJ, Wolfe SA. CRISPR J. 2022 Oct;5(5):685-701. doi: 10.1089/crispr.2022.0058. Epub 2022 Sep 7. PubMed 36070530.
Backbone
  Vector backbone: pCVL
  Backbone size w/o insert (bp): 6000
  Total vector size (bp): 8600
  Modifications to backbone: Insertion of minimal UCOE, SFFV promoter and Traffic Light Reporter sequence.
  Vector type: Mammalian Expression, Lentiviral ; Reporter
  Selectable markers: Puromycin
Growth in bacteria
  Bacterial resistance: Ampicillin, 100 μg/mL
  Growth temperature: 37°C
  Growth strain: NEB Stable
  Copy number: Low Copy
Gene/Insert
  Gene/Insert name: UCOE SFFV Traffic Light Reporter 2.0
  Species: Synthetic
  Insert size (bp): 2600
  Promoter: SFFV
  Cloning method: Gibson Cloning
  Sequencing primers: 5′ AGTGCAGGGGAAAGAATAGTAGAC; 3′ WPRE-R
Resource information
  A portion of this plasmid was derived from a plasmid made by: The plasmid was derived from two other Addgene plasmids (Addgene#31482 and 85969)
Terms and licenses: Academic/Nonprofit Terms; Industry Terms: Not Available to Industry
Depositor comments: Please visit https://www.biorxiv.org/content/10.1101/864199v1 for bioRxiv preprint.
How to cite: pCVL-UCOE-SFFV-TLR-MCV1 was a gift from Erik Sontheimer (Addgene plasmid # 117111 ; http://n2t.net/addgene:117111 ; RRID:Addgene_117111)
